Addgene plasmid #169117: pNB206
Purpose: TESEC expression vector for CysH from M. tuberculosis
Depositing lab: Edwin Wintermute. Depositing organization: INSERM U1284, Center for Research and Interdisciplinarity (CRI). Publication: Low-cost anti-mycobacterial drug discovery using engineered E. coli. Bongaerts N, Edoo Z, Abukar AA, Song X, Sosa-Carrillo S, Haggenmueller S, Savigny J, Gontier S, Lindner AB, Wintermute EH. Nat Commun. 2022 Jul 7;13(1):3905. doi: 10.1038/s41467-022-31570-3. PubMed 35798732.
Backbone
  Vector backbone: pNB200
  Backbone size w/o insert (bp): 2400
  Vector type: Bacterial Expression, Synthetic Biology
Growth in bacteria
  Bacterial resistance: Ampicillin, 100 μg/mL
  Growth temperature: 37°C
  Growth strain: DH5alpha
  Copy number: High Copy
Gene/Insert
  Gene/Insert name: cysH (alt names: Rv2392; Phosphoadenosine phosphosulfate reductase)
  Species: Mycobacterium tuberculosis H37Rv
  Insert size (bp): 765
  Mutation: Codon optimized for E. coli
  Entrez Gene: cysH (a.k.a. Rv2392)
  Promoter: pBAD
  Cloning method: Restriction Enzyme; 5′ cloning site BsaI (destroyed during cloning); 3′ cloning site BsaI (destroyed during cloning)
  Sequencing primers: 5′ GATTAGCGGATCCTACCTGACG; 3′ AGGCCCAGTCTTTCGACTGAGC
Terms and licenses: Academic/Nonprofit Terms; Industry Terms: Not Available to Industry
Depositor comments: Please visit https://doi.org/10.1101/2021.03.26.437171 for bioRxiv preprint.
How to cite: pNB206 was a gift from Edwin Wintermute (Addgene plasmid # 169117 ; http://n2t.net/addgene:169117 ; RRID:Addgene_169117)
