[The description below was written by a language model from this plasmid's Addgene catalogue record and pLannotate feature annotations shown in this document.]
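Description:
pNB206 is a small, high-copy bacterial expression plasmid of about 3.2 kb, built on the pNB200 backbone and classed as a synthetic biology vector for use in E. coli. It replicates from a ColE1/pUC-type origin and is selected with ampicillin through a β-lactamase gene driven by its native bla promoter. A phage lambda t0 terminator lies downstream of the resistance gene, insulating the marker from the rest of the plasmid.

The payload is cysH (Rv2392) from Mycobacterium tuberculosis H37Rv, codon optimized for E. coli and inserted by BsaI-based cloning that destroyed both sites. The catalogue names the product phosphoadenosine phosphosulfate reductase, while the protein annotation describes it as forming sulfite from adenosine 5'-phosphosulfate with thioredoxin as the electron donor, a step in reductive sulfur assimilation. The roughly 765 bp coding sequence sits downstream of the arabinose-inducible araBAD (pBAD) promoter and is followed by the rrnB T1 transcription terminator, giving a single compact expression unit whose output can be tuned with L-arabinose. No araC regulator gene is annotated on the plasmid, so regulation presumably relies on araC supplied by the host, although the record does not say so. No epitope tags or reporters are annotated.

The plasmid is described as a TESEC expression vector for CysH. The record does not define that term, but the associated publication concerns low-cost anti-mycobacterial drug discovery using engineered E. coli. This suggests the construct is used to express the mycobacterial enzyme at controlled levels in E. coli so that compounds acting on this target can be tested in a convenient surrogate host.
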