Features (pLannotate 1.2.2; 7 found; start..end, strand, type, name):
      7..291     +  promoter       araBAD promoter: araBAD; promoter of the L-arabinose operon of E. coli; the araC regulatory gene is transcribed in the opposite direction (Guzman et al., 1995)
    320..1081    +  CDS            cysH: CYSH_MYCTU - Experimental evidence at protein level: Swiss-Prot protein existence level 1. Catalyzes the formation of sulfite from adenosine 5'- phosphosulfate (APS) using thioredoxin as an electron donor. From Mycobacterium tuberculosis (strain ATCC 25618 / H37Rv).
   1120..1206    +  terminator     rrnB T1 terminator: Escherichia coli rrnB; transcription terminator T1 from the E. coli rrnB gene
   1371..1959    -  rep_origin     ori: high-copy-number ColE1/pMB1/pBR322/pUC origin of replication
   2047..2141    -  terminator     lambda t0 terminator: transcription terminator from phage lambda
   2171..3031    -  CDS            AmpR: β-lactamase; bla; confers resistance to ampicillin, carbenicillin, and related antibiotics
   3032..3136    -  promoter       AmpR promoter: bla
>Addgene plasmid #169117 | pNB206 | addgene full sequence | sequence record 334326 | Addgene NGS Result
GACGTCAAGAAACCAATTGTCCATATTGCATCAGACATTGCCGTCACTGCGTCTTTTACTGGCTCTTCTC
GCTAACCAAACCGGTAACCCCGCTTATTAAAAGCATTCTGTAACAAAGCGGGACCAAAGCCATGACAAAA
ACGCGTAACAAAAGTGTCTATAATCACGGCAGAAAAGTCCACATTGATTATTTGCACGGCGTCACACTTT
GCTATGCCATAGCATTTTTATCCATAAGATTAGCGGATCCTACCTGACGCTTTTTATCGCAACTCTCTAC
TGTTTCTCCATAGAATTCATTAAAGAGGAGAAAGGTACCATGTCAGGTGAAACAACGCGCTTAACGGAGC
CACAGCTGCGTGAACTGGCGGCGCGTGGCGCAGCGGAGCTGGACGGTGCAACGGCAACAGATATGCTGCG
TTGGACGGATGAAACCTTCGGCGATATTGGCGGTGCAGGGGGCGGCGTAAGCGGTCACCGCGGTTGGACT
ACGTGCAATTACGTTGTTGCTTCGAACATGGCCGATGCTGTTCTGGTCGACCTGGCGGCGAAAGTTCGCC
CTGGCGTACCGGTTATCTTTCTGGATACCGGGTATCATTTTGTTGAAACCATCGGGACTCGTGACGCGAT
CGAAAGCGTTTACGATGTACGCGTGTTAAACGTCACCCCAGAACATACGGTGGCGGAACAGGATGAGCTG
CTTGGCAAAGATCTGTTCGCGCGCAACCCCCATGAATGTTGCCGCTTGCGCAAAGTGGTTCCGTTAGGTA
AAACCTTGCGCGGTTATTCCGCTTGGGTAACTGGGCTGCGTCGCGTGGACGCCCCGACGCGTGCGAATGC
TCCTCTGGTTAGCTTTGATGAAACCTTTAAACTGGTGAAAGTAAATCCCCTGGCGGCGTGGACCGACCAG
GATGTGCAAGAATATATCGCCGATAACGATGTCCTCGTAAACCCACTGGTTCGTGAAGGGTATCCATCAA
TCGGCTGTGCGCCGTGTACCGCAAAGCCGGCCGAAGGTGCGGATCCGCGCAGCGGCCGCTGGCAAGGGCT
GGCAAAAACGGAATGCGGTCTTCACGCTTCGTAACCCGGGGGATCCCATGGTACGCGTGCTAGAGGCATC
AAATAAAACGAAAGGCTCAGTCGAAAGACTGGGCCTTTCGTTTTATCTGTTGTTTGTCGGTGAACGCTCT
CCTGAGTAGGACAAATCCGCCGCCCTAGACCTAGGGCGTTCGGCTGCGGCGAGCGGTATCAGCTCACTCA
AAGGCGGTAATACGGTTATCCACAGAATCAGGGGATAACGCAGGAAAGAACATGTGAGCAAAAGGCCAGC
AAAAGGCCAGGAACCGTAAAAAGGCCGCGTTGCTGGCGTTTTTCCATAGGCTCCGCCCCCCTGACGAGCA
TCACAAAAATCGACGCTCAAGTCAGAGGTGGCGAAACCCGACAGGACTATAAAGATACCAGGCGTTTCCC
CCTGGAAGCTCCCTCGTGCGCTCTCCTGTTCCGACCCTGCCGCTTACCGGATACCTGTCCGCCTTTCTCC
CTTCGGGAAGCGTGGCGCTTTCTCATAGCTCACGCTGTAGGTATCTCAGTTCGGTGTAGGTCGTTCGCTC
CAAGCTGGGCTGTGTGCACGAACCCCCCGTTCAGCCCGACCGCTGCGCCTTATCCGGTAACTATCGTCTT
GAGTCCAACCCGGTAAGACACGACTTATCGCCACTGGCAGCAGCCACTGGTAACAGGATTAGCAGAGCGA
GGTATGTAGGCGGTGCTACAGAGTTCTTGAAGTGGTGGCCTAACTACGGCTACACTAGAAGGACAGTATT
TGGTATCTGCGCTCTGCTGAAGCCAGTTACCTTCGGAAAAAGAGTTGGTAGCTCTTGATCCGGCAAACAA
ACCACCGCTGGTAGCGGTGGTTTTTTTGTTTGCAAGCAGCAGATTACGCGCAGAAAAAAAGGATCTCAAG
AAGATCCTTTGATCTTTTCTACGGGGTCTGACGCTCAGTGGAACGAAAACTCACGTTAAGGGATTTTGGT
CATGACTAGTGCTTGGATTCTCACCAATAAAAAACGCCCGGCGGCAACCGAGCGTTCTGAACAAATCCAG
ATGGAGTTCTGAGGTCATTACTGGATCTATCAACAGGAGTCCAAGCGAGCTCGTAAACTTGGTCTGACAG
TTACCAATGCTTAATCAGTGAGGCACCTATCTCAGCGATCTGTCTATTTCGTTCATCCATAGTTGCCTGA
CTCCCCGTCGTGTAGATAACTACGATACGGGAGGGCTTACCATCTGGCCCCAGTGCTGCAATGATACCGC
GGGACCCACGCTCACCGGCTCCAGATTTATCAGCAATAAACCAGCCAGCCGGAAGGGCCGAGCGCAGAAG
TGGTCCTGCAACTTTATCCGCCTCCATCCAGTCTATTAATTGTTGCCGGGAAGCTAGAGTAAGTAGTTCG
CCAGTTAATAGTTTGCGCAACGTTGTTGCCATTGCTACAGGCATCGTGGTGTCACGCTCGTCGTTTGGTA
TGGCTTCATTCAGCTCCGGTTCCCAACGATCAAGGCGAGTTACATGATCCCCCATGTTGTGCAAAAAAGC
GGTTAGCTCCTTCGGTCCTCCGATCGTTGTCAGAAGTAAGTTGGCCGCAGTGTTATCACTCATGGTTATG
GCAGCACTGCATAATTCTCTTACTGTCATGCCATCCGTAAGATGCTTTTCTGTGACTGGTGAGTACTCAA
CCAAGTCATTCTGAGAATAGTGTATGCGGCGACCGAGTTGCTCTTGCCCGGCGTCAATACGGGATAATAC
CGCGCCACATAGCAGAACTTTAAAAGTGCTCATCATTGGAAAACGTTCTTCGGGGCGAAAACTCTCAAGG
ATCTTACCGCTGTTGAGATCCAGTTCGATGTAACCCACTCGTGCACCCAACTGATCTTCAGCATCTTTTA
CTTTCACCAGCGTTTCTGGGTGAGCAAAAACAGGAAGGCAAAATGCCGCAAAAAAGGGAATAAGGGCGAC
ACGGAAATGTTGAATACTCATACTCTTCCTTTTTCAATATTATTGAAGCATTTATCAGGGTTATTGTCTC
ATGAGCGGATACATATTTGAATGTATTTAGAAAAATAAACAAATAGGGGTTCCGCGCACATTTCCCCGAA
AAGTGCCACCT
